Addgene plasmid #50956: pLenti-ReaChR-citrine
Purpose: ReaChR-citrine in lentival transfer vector under human synapsin promoter
Depositing lab: Roger Tsien. Depositing organization: University of California, San Diego (UCSD). Publication: ReaChR: a red-shifted variant of channelrhodopsin enables deep transcranial optogenetic excitation. Lin JY, Knutsen PM, Muller A, Kleinfeld D, Tsien RY. Nat Neurosci. 2013 Oct;16(10):1499-508. doi: 10.1038/nn.3502. Epub 2013 Sep 1. PubMed 23995068.
Backbone
  Vector backbone: AAV2
  Backbone manufacturer: Deisseroth / Boyden lab
  Backbone size w/o insert (bp): 8451
  Total vector size (bp): 10227
  Vector type: Lentiviral
Growth in bacteria
  Bacterial resistance: Ampicillin, 100 μg/mL
  Growth temperature: 37°C
  Growth strain: NEB Stable
  Growth instructions: Due to the lentiviral long terminal repeats, using Stbl3 and Stbl2 cells would minimize the recombination event. We have not observed recombination with regular DH5alpha in our experience.
  Copy number: Low Copy
Gene/Insert
  Gene/Insert name: ReaChR-citrine
  Species: Synthetic
  Insert size (bp): 1776
  GenBank ID: KF448069
  Promoter: human synapsin promoter
  Tag / fusion protein: citrine (C terminal on insert)
  Cloning method: Restriction Enzyme; 5′ cloning site BamHI (not destroyed); 3′ cloning site NheI, EcoRI (not destroyed)
  Sequencing primers: 5′ none; 3′ none
Resource information
  A portion of this plasmid was derived from a plasmid made by: Plasmid vector was originally from Ed Boyden.
Terms and licenses: Academic/Nonprofit Terms; Industry Terms: Not Available to Industry
How to cite: pLenti-ReaChR-citrine was a gift from Roger Tsien (Addgene plasmid # 50956 ; http://n2t.net/addgene:50956 ; RRID:Addgene_50956)
