[The description below was written by a language model from this plasmid's Addgene catalogue record and the feature table of its GenBank file.]
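Description:
pLenti-ReaChR-citrine is a 10.2 kb HIV-1-based lentiviral transfer plasmid for neuron-targeted expression of ReaChR, a red-shifted channelrhodopsin variant, fused at its C terminus to the yellow fluorescent protein citrine. The catalogue lists the backbone as "AAV2", but the vector type is lentiviral and the feature table shows only lentiviral elements and no AAV ITRs, so the backbone entry appears to be a mislabel. In bacteria the plasmid replicates from a ColE1/pUC-type origin and is selected with ampicillin (AmpR). The record calls it low copy although the origin is annotated as a high-copy type. It also notes that recombination-deficient strains are preferred because of the LTR repeats. An f1 origin is also present.

The viral genome is transcribed from a CMV enhancer/promoter placed upstream of a truncated 5' LTR, an arrangement that typically makes genomic RNA production Tat-independent. This is followed by the Psi packaging signal, the RRE for Rev-dependent nuclear export, and the cPPT/CTS, which aids nuclear import of the reverse-transcribed genome. Inside this frame, the human synapsin I promoter drives the 1.8 kb synthetic ReaChR-citrine insert. Only the citrine portion is annotated as a CDS, and the opsin presumably occupies the unannotated stretch between the promoter and citrine. A WPRE downstream enhances transcript stability and expression. A second truncated LTR and a bGH polyadenylation signal close the cassette. Outside the LTRs, an SV40 promoter/origin and an EM7 promoter drive BleoR, which confers Zeocin resistance.

The plasmid is used with packaging and envelope helper plasmids to make lentivirus for optogenetic excitation of neurons with red-shifted light. Citrine fluorescence marks the expressing cells.
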