LOCUS       Exported 10227 bp ds-DNA circular SYN 12-MAY-2021
DEFINITION  ReaChR-citrine in lentival transfer vector under human synapsin
            promoter.
ACCESSION   .
VERSION     .
KEYWORDS    pLenti-ReaChR-citrine
SOURCE      synthetic DNA construct
  ORGANISM  synthetic DNA construct
REFERENCE   1 (bases 1 to 10227)
  AUTHORS   Lin JY, Knutsen PM, Muller A, Kleinfeld D, Tsien RY
  TITLE     ReaChR: a red-shifted variant of channelrhodopsin enables deep
            transcranial optogenetic excitation.
  JOURNAL   Nat Neurosci. 2013 Oct;16(10):1499-508. doi: 10.1038/nn.3502. Epub
            2013 Sep 1.
  PUBMED    23995068
REFERENCE   2 (bases 1 to 10227)
  AUTHORS   .
  TITLE     Direct Submission
  JOURNAL   Exported May 12, 2021 from SnapGene Server 1.1.58
            http://www.snapgene.com
FEATURES             Location/Qualifiers
     source          1..10227
                     /organism="synthetic DNA construct"
                     /mol_type="other DNA"
     primer_bind     complement(47..66)
                     /label=pRS-marker
                     /note="pRS vectors, use to sequence yeast selectable
                     marker"
     enhancer        239..618
                     /label=CMV enhancer
                     /note="human cytomegalovirus immediate early enhancer"
     promoter        620..818
                     /label=CMV promoter
                     /note="human cytomegalovirus (CMV) immediate early
                     promoter"
     primer_bind     773..793
                     /label=CMV-F
                     /note="Human CMV immediate early promoter, forward primer"
     LTR             836..1016
                     /label=5' LTR (truncated)
                     /note="truncated 5' long terminal repeat (LTR) from HIV-1"
     misc_feature    1063..1188
                     /label=HIV-1 Psi
                     /note="packaging signal of human immunodeficiency virus
                     type 1"
     misc_feature    1681..1914
                     /label=RRE
                     /note="The Rev response element (RRE) of HIV-1 allows for
                     Rev-dependent mRNA export from the nucleus to the
                     cytoplasm."
     CDS             2099..2143
                     /codon_start=1
                     /product="antigenic peptide corresponding to amino acids
                     655 to 669 of the HIV envelope protein gp41 (Lutje Hulsik
                     et al., 2013)"
                     /label=gp41 peptide
                     /note="recognized by the 2H10 single-chain llama nanobody"
                     /translation="KNEQELLELDKWASL"
     misc_feature    2441..2558
                     /label=cPPT/CTS
                     /note="central polypurine tract and central termination
                     sequence of HIV-1"
     promoter        2633..3080
                     /label=hSyn promoter
                     /note="human synapsin I promoter; confers neuron-specific
                     expression (Kugler et al., 2003)"
     CDS             4166..4882
                     /codon_start=1
                     /product="enhanced variant of YFP (Heikal et al., 2001)"
                     /label=Citrine
                     /note="mammalian codon-optimized"
                     /translation="MVSKGEELFTGVVPILVELDGDVNGHKFSVSGEGEGDATYGKLTL
                     KFICTTGKLPVPWPTLVTTFGYGLMCFARYPDHMKQHDFFKSAMPEGYVQERTIFFKDD
                     GNYKTRAEVKFEGDTLVNRIELKGIDFKEDGNILGHKLEYNYNSHNVYIMADKQKNGIK
                     VNFKIRHNIEDGSVQLADHYQQNTPIGDGPVLLPDNHYLSYQSALSKDPNEKRDHMVLL
                     EFVTAAGITLGMDELYK"
     primer_bind     complement(4211..4232)
                     /label=EGFP-N
                     /note="EGFP, reverse primer"
     primer_bind     complement(4472..4491)
                     /label=EXFP-R
                     /note="For distinguishing EGFP variants, reverse primer"
     primer_bind     4819..4840
                     /label=EGFP-C
                     /note="EGFP, forward primer"
     misc_feature    4919..5507
                     /label=WPRE
                     /note="woodchuck hepatitis virus posttranscriptional
                     regulatory element"
     primer_bind     complement(4972..4992)
                     /label=WPRE-R
                     /note="WPRE, reverse primer"
     CDS             complement(5390..5401)
                     /codon_start=1
                     /product="Factor Xa recognition and cleavage site"
                     /label=Factor Xa site
                     /translation="IEGR"
     primer_bind     complement(5510..5526)
                     /label=KS primer
                     /note="common sequencing primer, one of multiple similar
                     variants"
     primer_bind     complement(5511..5527)
                     /label=pBluescriptKS
                     /note="For pBluescript vector"
     LTR             6032..6212
                     /label=5' LTR (truncated)
                     /note="truncated 5' long terminal repeat (LTR) from HIV-1"
     primer_bind     complement(6238..6255)
                     /label=BGH-rev
                     /note="Bovine growth hormone terminator, reverse primer.
                     Also called BGH reverse"
     polyA_signal    6244..6468
                     /label=bGH poly(A) signal
                     /note="bovine growth hormone polyadenylation signal"
     rep_origin      6514..6942
                     /direction=RIGHT
                     /label=f1 ori
                     /note="f1 bacteriophage origin of replication; arrow
                     indicates direction of (+) strand synthesis"
     primer_bind     complement(6601..6620)
                     /label=F1ori-R
                     /note="F1 origin, reverse primer"
     primer_bind     6811..6832
                     /label=F1ori-F
                     /note="F1 origin, forward primer"
     primer_bind     complement(6951..6971)
                     /label=pBABE 3'
                     /note="SV40 enhancer, reverse primer for pBABE vectors"
     promoter        6956..7285
                     /label=SV40 promoter
                     /note="SV40 enhancer and early promoter"
     rep_origin      7136..7271
                     /label=SV40 ori
                     /note="SV40 origin of replication"
     primer_bind     7198..7217
                     /label=SV40pro-F
                     /note="SV40 promoter/origin, forward primer"
     promoter        7333..7380
                     /label=EM7 promoter
                     /note="synthetic bacterial promoter "
     CDS             7399..7773
                     /codon_start=1
                     /gene="Sh ble from Streptoalloteichus hindustanus"
                     /product="antibiotic-binding protein"
                     /label=BleoR
                     /note="confers resistance to bleomycin, phleomycin, and
                     Zeocin(TM)"
                     /translation="MAKLTSAVPVLTARDVAGAVEFWTDRLGFSRDFVEDDFAGVVRDD
                     VTLFISAVQDQVVPDNTLAWVWVRGLDELYAEWSEVVSTNFRDASGPAMTEIGEQPWGR
                     EFALRDPAGNCVHFVAEEQD"
     polyA_signal    7903..8024
                     /label=SV40 poly(A) signal
                     /note="SV40 polyadenylation signal"
     primer_bind     complement(7940..7959)
                     /label=SV40pA-R
                     /note="SV40 polyA, reverse primer"
     primer_bind     7994..8013
                     /label=EBV-rev
                     /note="SV40 polyA terminator, reverse primer"
     primer_bind     complement(8073..8089)
                     /label=M13 rev
                     /note="common sequencing primer, one of multiple similar
                     variants"
     primer_bind     complement(8073..8089)
                     /label=M13 Reverse
                     /note="In lacZ gene. Also called M13-rev"
     primer_bind     complement(8086..8108)
                     /label=M13/pUC Reverse
                     /note="In lacZ gene"
     protein_bind    8097..8113
                     /label=lac operator
                     /bound_moiety="lac repressor encoded by lacI"
                     /note="The lac repressor binds to the lac operator to
                     inhibit transcription in E. coli. This inhibition can be
                     relieved by adding lactose or
                     isopropyl-beta-D-thiogalactopyranoside (IPTG)."
     promoter        complement(8121..8151)
                     /label=lac promoter
                     /note="promoter for the E. coli lac operon"
     protein_bind    8166..8187
                     /label=CAP binding site
                     /bound_moiety="E. coli catabolite activator protein"
                     /note="CAP binding activates transcription in the presence
                     of cAMP."
     primer_bind     complement(8304..8321)
                     /label=L4440
                     /note="L4440 vector, forward primer"
     rep_origin      complement(8475..9063)
                     /direction=LEFT
                     /label=ori
                     /note="high-copy-number ColE1/pMB1/pBR322/pUC origin of
                     replication"
     primer_bind     complement(8555..8574)
                     /label=pBR322ori-F
                     /note="pBR322 origin, forward primer"
     CDS             complement(9234..10094)
                     /codon_start=1
                     /gene="bla"
                     /product="beta-lactamase"
                     /label=AmpR
                     /note="confers resistance to ampicillin, carbenicillin, and
                     related antibiotics"
                     /translation="MSIQHFRVALIPFFAAFCLPVFAHPETLVKVKDAEDQLGARVGYI
                     ELDLNSGKILESFRPEERFPMMSTFKVLLCGAVLSRIDAGQEQLGRRIHYSQNDLVEYS
                     PVTEKHLTDGMTVRELCSAAITMSDNTAANLLLTTIGGPKELTAFLHNMGDHVTRLDRW
                     EPELNEAIPNDERDTTMPVAMATTLRKLLTGELLTLASRQQLIDWMEADKVAGPLLRSA
                     LPAGWFIADKSGAGERGSRGIIAALGPDGKPSRIVVIYTTGSQATMDERNRQIAEIGAS
                     LIKHW"
     primer_bind     9857..9876
                     /label=Amp-R
                     /note="Ampicillin resistance gene, reverse primer"
     promoter        complement(10095..10199)
                     /gene="bla"
                     /label=AmpR promoter
ORIGIN
        1 gtcgacggat cgggagatct cccgatcccc tatggtgcac tctcagtaca atctgctctg
       61 atgccgcata gttaagccag tatctgctcc ctgcttgtgt gttggaggtc gctgagtagt
      121 gcgcgagcaa aatttaagct acaacaaggc aaggcttgac cgacaattgc atgaagaatc
      181 tgcttagggt taggcgttta tgcgctgctt cgcgatgtac gggccagata tacgcgttga
      241 cattgattat tgactagtta ttaatagtaa tcaattacgg ggtcattagt tcatagccca
      301 tatatggagt tccgcgttac ataacttacg gtaaatggcc cgcctggctg accgcccaac
      361 gacccccgcc cattgacgtc aataatgacg tatgttccca tagtaacgcc aatagggact
      421 ttccattgac gtcaatgggt ggagtattta cggtaaactg cccacttggc agtacatcaa
      481 gtgtatcata tgccaagtac gccccctatt gacgtcaatg acggtaaatg gcccgcctgg
      541 cattatgccc agtacatgac cttatgggac tttcctactt ggcagtacat ctacgtatta
      601 gtcatcgcta ttaccatggt gatgcggttt tggcagtaca tcaatgggcg tggatagcgg
      661 tttgactcac ggggatttcc aagtctccac cccattgacg tcaatgggag tttgttttgg
      721 caccaaaatc aacgggactt tccaaaatgt cgtaacaact ccgccccatt gacgcaaatg
      781 ggcggtaggc gtgtacggtg ggaggtctat ataagcagcg cgttttgcct gtactgggtc
      841 tctctggtta gaccagatct gagcctggga gctctctggc taactaggga acccactgct
      901 taagcctcaa taaagcttgc cttgagtgct tcaagtagtg tgtgcccgtc tgttgtgtga
      961 ctctggtaac tagagatccc tcagaccctt ttagtcagtg tggaaaatct ctagcagtgg
     1021 cgcccgaaca gggacttgaa agcgaaaggg aaaccagagg agctctctcg acgcaggact
     1081 cggcttgctg aagcgcgcac ggcaagaggc gaggggcggc gactggtgag tacgccaaaa
     1141 attttgacta gcggaggcta gaaggagaga gatgggtgcg agagcgtcag tattaagcgg
     1201 gggagaatta gatcgcgatg ggaaaaaatt cggttaaggc cagggggaaa gaaaaaatat
     1261 aaattaaaac atatagtatg ggcaagcagg gagctagaac gattcgcagt taatcctggc
     1321 ctgttagaaa catcagaagg ctgtagacaa atactgggac agctacaacc atcccttcag
     1381 acaggatcag aagaacttag atcattatat aatacagtag caaccctcta ttgtgtgcat
     1441 caaaggatag agataaaaga caccaaggaa gctttagaca agatagagga agagcaaaac
     1501 aaaagtaaga ccaccgcaca gcaagcggcc gctgatcttc agacctggag gaggagatat
     1561 gagggacaat tggagaagtg aattatataa atataaagta gtaaaaattg aaccattagg
     1621 agtagcaccc accaaggcaa agagaagagt ggtgcagaga gaaaaaagag cagtgggaat
     1681 aggagctttg ttccttgggt tcttgggagc agcaggaagc actatgggcg cagcgtcaat
     1741 gacgctgacg gtacaggcca gacaattatt gtctggtata gtgcagcagc agaacaattt
     1801 gctgagggct attgaggcgc aacagcatct gttgcaactc acagtctggg gcatcaagca
     1861 gctccaggca agaatcctgg ctgtggaaag atacctaaag gatcaacagc tcctggggat
     1921 ttggggttgc tctggaaaac tcatttgcac cactgctgtg ccttggaatg ctagttggag
     1981 taataaatct ctggaacaga tttggaatca cacgacctgg atggagtggg acagagaaat
     2041 taacaattac acaagcttaa tacactcctt aattgaagaa tcgcaaaacc agcaagaaaa
     2101 gaatgaacaa gaattattgg aattagataa atgggcaagt ttgtggaatt ggtttaacat
     2161 aacaaattgg ctgtggtata taaaattatt cataatgata gtaggaggct tggtaggttt
     2221 aagaatagtt tttgctgtac tttctatagt gaatagagtt aggcagggat attcaccatt
     2281 atcgtttcag acccacctcc caaccccgag gggacccgac aggcccgaag gaatagaaga
     2341 agaaggtgga gagagagaca gagacagatc cattcgatta gtgaacggat cggcactgcg
     2401 tgcgccaatt ctgcagacaa atggcagtat tcatccacaa ttttaaaaga aaagggggga
     2461 ttggggggta cagtgcaggg gaaagaatag tagacataat agcaacagac atacaaacta
     2521 aagaattaca aaaacaaatt acaaaaattc aaaattttcg ggtttattac agggacagca
     2581 gagatccagt ttggttaatt aagtgtctag actgcagagg gccctgcgta tgagtgcaag
     2641 tgggttttag gaccaggatg aggcggggtg ggggtgccta cctgacgacc gaccccgacc
     2701 cactggacaa gcacccaacc cccattcccc aaattgcgca tcccctatca gagaggggga
     2761 ggggaaacag gatgcggcga ggcgcgtgcg cactgccagc ttcagcaccg cggacagtgc
     2821 cttcgccccc gcctggcggc gcgcgccacc gccgcctcag cactgaaggc gcgctgacgt
     2881 cactcgccgg tcccccgcaa actccccttc ccggccacct tggtcgcgtc cgcgccgccg
     2941 ccggcccagc cggaccgcac cacgcgaggc gcgagatagg ggggcacggg cgcgaccatc
     3001 tgcgctgcgg cgccggcgac tcagcgctgc ctcagtctgc ggtgggcagc ggaggagtcg
     3061 tgtcgtgcct gagagcgcag tcgagaaggt accggatcca ccggtgacca tggtgagcag
     3121 aagaccctgg ctgctggccc tggccctggc cgtggccctg gccgccggca gcgccggcgc
     3181 cagcaccggc agcgacgcca ccgtgcccgt ggccacccag gacggccccg actacgtgtt
     3241 ccacagagcc cacgagagaa tgctgttcca gaccagctac accctggaga acaacggcag
     3301 cgtgatctgc atccccaaca acggccagtg cttctgcctg gcctggctga agagtaacgg
     3361 caccaacgcc gagaagctgg ccgccaacat cctgcagtgg gtggtgtttg cgctgagcgt
     3421 ggcgtgcctg ggctggtatg cgtatcaggc gtggcgcgcg acctgcggct gggaagaagt
     3481 gtatgtggcg ctgattgaaa tgatgaaaag cattattgaa gcgtttcatg aatttgatag
     3541 cccggcgacc ctgtggctga gcagcggcaa cggcgtggtg tggatgcgct atggcgaatg
     3601 gctgctgacc tgccccgtga ttctgattca tctgagcaac ctgaccggcc tgaaagatga
     3661 ttatagcaaa cgcaccatgg gcctgctggt gagcgacgtg ggctgcattg tgtggggcgc
     3721 gaccagcgcg atgtgcaccg gctggaccaa aattctgttt tttctgatta gcctgagcta
     3781 tggcatgtat acctattttc atgcggccaa agtgtatatt gaagcgtttc ataccgtgcc
     3841 gaaaggcctg tgcagacagc tggtgagagc catggcctgg ctgttcttcg tgagctgggg
     3901 catgttcccc gtgctgttcc tgctgggccc cgagggcttc ggccatatta gcccgtatgg
     3961 cagcgcgatt ggccatagca ttctggatct gattgcgaag aacatgtggg gcgtgctggg
     4021 caactatctg cgcgtgaaaa ttcatgaaca tattctgctg tatggcgata ttcgcaaaaa
     4081 acagaaaatt accattgcgg gccaggaaat ggaagtggaa accctggtgg cggaagaaga
     4141 agataagtac gagagcagcc tcgagatggt gagcaagggc gaggagctgt tcaccggggt
     4201 ggtgcccatc ctggtcgagc tggacggcga cgtaaacggc cacaagttca gcgtgtccgg
     4261 cgagggcgag ggcgatgcca cctacggcaa gctgaccctg aagttcatct gcaccaccgg
     4321 caagctgccc gtgccctggc ccaccctcgt gaccaccttc ggctacggcc tgatgtgctt
     4381 cgcccgctac cccgaccaca tgaagcagca cgacttcttc aagtccgcca tgcccgaagg
     4441 ctacgtccag gagcgcacca tcttcttcaa ggacgacggc aactacaaga cccgcgccga
     4501 ggtgaagttc gagggcgaca ccctggtgaa ccgcatcgag ctgaagggca tcgacttcaa
     4561 ggaggacggc aacatcctgg ggcacaagct ggagtacaac tacaacagcc acaacgtcta
     4621 tatcatggcc gacaagcaga agaacggcat caaggtgaac ttcaagatcc gccacaacat
     4681 cgaggacggc agcgtgcagc tcgccgacca ctaccagcag aacaccccca tcggcgacgg
     4741 ccccgtgctg ctgcccgaca accactacct gagctaccag tccgccctga gcaaagaccc
     4801 caacgagaag cgcgatcaca tggtcctgct ggagttcgtg accgccgccg ggatcactct
     4861 cggcatggac gagctgtaca agtaggctag ccccgaattc gatatcaagc ttatcgataa
     4921 tcaacctctg gattacaaaa tttgtgaaag attgactggt attcttaact atgttgctcc
     4981 ttttacgcta tgtggatacg ctgctttaat gcctttgtat catgctattg cttcccgtat
     5041 ggctttcatt ttctcctcct tgtataaatc ctggttgctg tctctttatg aggagttgtg
     5101 gcccgttgtc aggcaacgtg gcgtggtgtg cactgtgttt gctgacgcaa cccccactgg
     5161 ttggggcatt gccaccacct gtcagctcct ttccgggact ttcgctttcc ccctccctat
     5221 tgccacggcg gaactcatcg ccgcctgcct tgcccgctgc tggacagggg ctcggctgtt
     5281 gggcactgac aattccgtgg tgttgtcggg gaaatcatcg tcctttcctt ggctgctcgc
     5341 ctatgttgcc acctggattc tgcgcgggac gtccttctgc tacgtccctt cggccctcaa
     5401 tccagcggac cttccttccc gcggcctgct gccggctctg cggcctcttc cgcgtcttcg
     5461 ccttcgccct cagacgagtc ggatctccct ttgggccgcc tccccgcatc gataccgtcg
     5521 acctcgagac ctagaaaaac atggagcaat cacaagtagc aatacagcag ctaccaatgc
     5581 tgattgtgcc tggctagaag cacaagagga ggaggaggtg ggttttccag tcacacctca
     5641 ggtaccttta agaccaatga cttacaaggc agctgtagat cttagccact ttttaaaaga
     5701 aaagggggga ctggaagggc taattcactc ccaacgaaga caagatatcc ttgatctgtg
     5761 gatctaccac acacaaggct acttccctga ttggcagaac tacacaccag ggccagggat
     5821 cagatatcca ctgacctttg gatggtgcta caagctagta ccagttgagc aagagaaggt
     5881 agaagaagcc aatgaaggag agaacacccg cttgttacac cctgtgagcc tgcatgggat
     5941 ggatgacccg gagagagaag tattagagtg gaggtttgac agccgcctag catttcatca
     6001 catggcccga gagctgcatc cggactgtac tgggtctctc tggttagacc agatctgagc
     6061 ctgggagctc tctggctaac tagggaaccc actgcttaag cctcaataaa gcttgccttg
     6121 agtgcttcaa gtagtgtgtg cccgtctgtt gtgtgactct ggtaactaga gatccctcag
     6181 acccttttag tcagtgtgga aaatctctag cagggcccgt ttaaacccgc tgatcagcct
     6241 cgactgtgcc ttctagttgc cagccatctg ttgtttgccc ctcccccgtg ccttccttga
     6301 ccctggaagg tgccactccc actgtccttt cctaataaaa tgaggaaatt gcatcgcatt
     6361 gtctgagtag gtgtcattct attctggggg gtggggtggg gcaggacagc aagggggagg
     6421 attgggaaga caatagcagg catgctgggg atgcggtggg ctctatggct tctgaggcgg
     6481 aaagaaccag ctggggctct agggggtatc cccnnnnnnn nnnnnnnnnn nnnnnnnnnn
     6541 nnnnnnnnnn nnnnnnnnnn nnnnnnnnnn nnnnnnnnnn nnnnnnnnnn nnnnnnnnnn
     6601 nnnnnnnnnn nnnnnnnnnn nnnnnnnnnn nnnnnnncnn nnnnnnnnnn nnnnnnnnnn
     6661 nnnnnnnnnn nnnnnnnnnn nnnnnnnnnn nnnnnnnnnn nnnnnnnnnn nnnnnnnnnn
     6721 nnnnnnnnna nnnnnnnnnn nnnnnnnnnn nnnnnnnnnn nnnnnnnnnn nnnnnnnnnc
     6781 ctttgacgtt ggagtccacg ttctttaata gtggactctt gttccaaact ggaacaacac
     6841 tcaaccctat ctcggtctat tcttttgatt tataagggat tttgccgatt tcggcctatt
     6901 ggttaaaaaa tgagctgatt taacaaaaat ttaacgcgaa ttaattctgt ggaatgtgtg
     6961 tcagttaggg tgtggaaagt ccccaggctc cccagcaggc agaagtatgc aaagcatgca
     7021 tctcaattag tcagcaacca ggtgtggaaa gtccccaggc tccccagcag gcagaagtat
     7081 gcaaagcatg catctcaatt agtcagcaac catagtcccg cccctaactc cgcccatccc
     7141 gcccctaact ccgcccagtt ccgcccattc tccgccccat ggctgactaa ttttttttat
     7201 ttatgcagag gccgaggccg cctctgcctc tgagctattc cagaagtagt gaggaggctt
     7261 ttttggaggc ctaggctttt gcaaaaagct cccgggagct tgtatatcca ttttcggatc
     7321 tgatcagcac gtgttgacaa ttaatcatcg gcatagtata tcggcatagt ataatacgac
     7381 aaggtgagga actaaaccat ggccaagttg accagtgccg ttccggtgct caccgcgcgc
     7441 gacgtcgccg gagcggtcga gttctggacc gaccggctcg ggttctcccg ggacttcgtg
     7501 gaggacgact tcgccggtgt ggtccgggac gacgtgaccc tgttcatcag cgcggtccag
     7561 gaccaggtgg tgccggacaa caccctggcc tgggtgtggg tgcgcggcct ggacgagctg
     7621 tacgccgagt ggtcggaggt cgtgtccacg aacttccggg acgcctccgg gccggccatg
     7681 accgagatcg gcgagcagcc gtgggggcgg gagttcgccc tgcgcgaccc ggccggcaac
     7741 tgcgtgcact tcgtggccga ggagcaggac tgacacgtgc tacgagattt cgattccacc
     7801 gccgccttct atgaaaggtt gggcttcgga atcgttttcc gggacgccgg ctggatgatc
     7861 ctccagcgcg gggatctcat gctggagttc ttcgcccacc ccaacttgtt tattgcagct
     7921 tataatggtt acaaataaag caatagcatc acaaatttca caaataaagc atttttttca
     7981 ctgcattcta gttgtggttt gtccaaactc atcaatgtat cttatcatgt ctgtataccg
     8041 tcgacctcta gctagagctt ggcgtaatca tggtcatagc tgtttcctgt gtgaaattgt
     8101 tatccgctca caattccaca caacatacga gccggaagca taaagtgtaa agcctggggt
     8161 gcctaatgag tgagctaact cacattaatt gcgttgcgct cactgcccgc tttccagtcg
     8221 ggaaacctgt cgtgccagct gcattaatga atcggccaac gcgcggggag aggcggtttg
     8281 cgtattgggc gctcttccgc ttcctcgctc actgactcgc tgcgctcggt cgttcggctg
     8341 cggcgagcgg tatcagctca ctcaaaggcg gtaatacggt tatccacaga atcaggggat
     8401 aacgcaggaa agaacatgtg agcaaaaggc cagcaaaagg ccaggaaccg taaaaaggcc
     8461 gcgttgctgg cgtttttcca taggctccgc ccccctgacg agcatcacaa aaatcgacgc
     8521 tcaagtcaga ggtggcgaaa cccgacagga ctataaagat accaggcgtt tccccctgga
     8581 agctccctcg tgcgctctcc tgttccgacc ctgccgctta ccggatacct gtccgccttt
     8641 ctcccttcgg gaagcgtggc gctttctcat agctcacgct gtaggtatct cagttcggtg
     8701 taggtcgttc gctccaagct gggctgtgtg cacgaacccc ccgttcagcc cgaccgctgc
     8761 gccttatccg gtaactatcg tcttgagtcc aacccggtaa gacacgactt atcgccactg
     8821 gcagcagcca ctggtaacag gattagcaga gcgaggtatg taggcggtgc tacagagttc
     8881 ttgaagtggt ggcctaacta cggctacact agaagaacag tatttggtat ctgcgctctg
     8941 ctgaagccag ttaccttcgg aaaaagagtt ggtagctctt gatccggcaa acaaaccacc
     9001 gctggtagcg gtggtttttt tgtttgcaag cagcagatta cgcgcagaaa aaaaggatct
     9061 caagaagatc ctttgatctt ttctacgggg tctgacgctc agtggaacga aaactcacgt
     9121 taagggattt tggtcatgag attatcaaaa aggatcttca cctagatcct tttaaattaa
     9181 aaatgaagtt ttaaatcaat ctaaagtata tatgagtaaa cttggtctga cagttaccaa
     9241 tgcttaatca gtgaggcacc tatctcagcg atctgtctat ttcgttcatc catagttgcc
     9301 tgactccccg tcgtgtagat aactacgata cgggagggct taccatctgg ccccagtgct
     9361 gcaatgatac cgcgagaccc acgctcaccg gctccagatt tatcagcaat aaaccagcca
     9421 gccggaaggg ccgagcgcag aagtggtcct gcaactttat ccgcctccat ccagtctatt
     9481 aattgttgcc gggaagctag agtaagtagt tcgccagtta atagtttgcg caacgttgtt
     9541 gccattgcta caggcatcgt ggtgtcacgc tcgtcgtttg gtatggcttc attcagctcc
     9601 ggttcccaac gatcaaggcg agttacatga tcccccatgt tgtgcaaaaa agcggttagc
     9661 tccttcggtc ctccgatcgt tgtcagaagt aagttggccg cagtgttatc actcatggtt
     9721 atggcagcac tgcataattc tcttactgtc atgccatccg taagatgctt ttctgtgact
     9781 ggtgagtact caaccaagtc attctgagaa tagtgtatgc ggcgaccgag ttgctcttgc
     9841 ccggcgtcaa tacgggataa taccgcgcca catagcagaa ctttaaaagt gctcatcatt
     9901 ggaaaacgtt cttcggggcg aaaactctca aggatcttac cgctgttgag atccagttcg
     9961 atgtaaccca ctcgtgcacc caactgatct tcagcatctt ttactttcac cagcgtttct
    10021 gggtgagcaa aaacaggaag gcaaaatgcc gcaaaaaagg gaataagggc gacacggaaa
    10081 tgttgaatac tcatactctt cctttttcaa tattattgaa gcatttatca gggttattgt
    10141 ctcatgagcg gatacatatt tgaatgtatt tagaaaaata aacaaatagg ggttccgcgc
    10201 acatttcccc gaaaagtgcc acctgac
//
