>Addgene plasmid #50956 | pLenti-ReaChR-citrine | addgene partial sequence | sequence record 78851 | WPRE-R 5'-CATAGCGTAAAAGGAGCAACA-3'
TTTGTAATCCAGAGGTTGATTATCGATAAGCTTGATATCGAATTCGGGGCTAGCCTACTTGTACAGCTCG
TCCATGCCGAGAGTGATCCCGGCGGCGGTCACGAACTCCAGCAGGACCATGTGATCGCGCTTCTCGTTGG
GGTCTTTGCTCAGGGCGGACTGGTAGCTCAGGTAGTGGTTGTCGGGCAGCAGCACGGGGCCGTCGCCGAT
GGGGGTGTTCTGCTGGTAGTGGTCGGCGAGCTGCACGCTGCCGTCCTCGATGTTGTGGCGGATCTTGAAG
TTCACCTTGATGCCGTTCTTCTGCTTGTCGGCCATGATATAGACGTTGTGGCTGTTGTAGTTGTACTCCA
GCTTGTGCCCCAGGATGTTGCCGTCCTCCTTGAAGTCGATGCCCTTCAGCTCGATGCGGTTCACCAGGGT
GTCGCCCTCGAACTTCACCTCGGCGCGGGTCTTGTAGTTGCCGTCGTCCTTGAAGAAGATGGTGCGCTCC
TGGACGTAGCCTTCGGGCATGGCGGACTTGAAGAAGTCGTGCTGCTTCATGTGGTCGGGGTAGCGGGCGA
AGCACATCAGGCCGTAGCCGAAGGTGGTCACGAGGGTGGGCCAGGGCACGGGCAGCTTGCCGGTGGTGCA
GATGAACTTCAGGGTCAGCTTGCCGTAGGTGGCATCGCCCTCGCCCTCGCCGGACACGCTGAACTTGTGG
CCGTTTACGTCGCCGTCCAGCTCGACCAGGATGGGCACCACCCCGGTGAACAGCTCCTCGCCCTTGCTCA
CCATCTCGAGGCTGCTCTCGTACTTATCTTCTTCTTCCGCCACCAGGGTTTCC
