>Addgene plasmid #50956 | pLenti-ReaChR-citrine | addgene partial sequence | sequence record 78944 | F1ori-R 5'-AGGGAAGAAAGCGAAAGGAG-3'
[54 nt withheld, positions 1-54]
GGGGATACCCCCTAGAGCCCCAGCTGGTTCTTTCCGCCTCAGAAGCCATAGAGCCCACCGCATCCCCAGC
ATGCCTGCTATTGTCTTCCCAATCCTCCCCCTTGCTGTCCTGCCCCACCCCACCCCCCAGAATAGAATGA
CACCTACTCAGACAATGCGATGCAATTTCCTCATTTTATTACGAAAGGACAGTGGGAGTGGCACCTTCCA
GGGTCAAGGAAGGCACGGGGGAGGGGCAAACAACAGATGGCTGGCAACTAGAAGGCACAGTCGAGGCTGA
TCAGCGGGTTTAAACGGGCCCTGCTAGAGATTTTCCACACTGACTAAAAGGGTCTGAGGGATCTCTAGTT
ACCAGAGTCACACAACAGAC
