>Addgene plasmid #50956 | pLenti-ReaChR-citrine | addgene partial sequence | sequence record 78946 | Citrine RV 5'-CATCAGGCCGTAGCCGAAGG-3'
GCTTGCCGGTGGTGCAGATGAACTTCAGGGTCAGCTTGCCGTAGGTGGCATCGCCCTCGCCCTCGCCGGA
CACGCTGAACTTGTGGCCGTTTACGTCGCCGTCCAGCTCGACCAGGATGGGCACCACCCCGGTGAACAGC
TCCTCGCCCTTGCTCACCATCTCGAGGCTGCTCTCGTACTTATCTTCTTCTTCCGCCACCAGGGTTTCCA
CTTCCATTTCCTGGCCCGCAATGGTAATTTTCTGTTTTTTGCGAATATCGCCATACAGCAGAATATGTTC
ATGAATTTTCACGCGCAGATAGTTGCCCAGCACGCCCCACATGTTCTTCGCAATCAGATCCAGAATGCTA
TGGCCAATCGCGCTGCCATACGGGCTAATATGGCCGAAGCCCTCGGGGCCCAGCAGGAACAGCACGGGGA
ACATGCCCCAGCTCACGAAGAACAGCCAGGCCATGGCTCTCACCAGCTGTCTGCACAGGCCTTTCGGCAC
GGTATGAAACGCTTCAATATACACTTTGGCCGCATGAAAATAGGTATACATGCCATAGCTCAGGCTAATC
AGAAAAAACAGAATTTTGGTCCAGCCGGTGCACATCGCGCTGGTCGCGCCCCACACAATGCAGCCCACGT
CGCTCACCAGCAGGCCCATGGTGCGTTTGCTATAATCATCTTTCAGGCCGGTCAGGTTGCTCAGATGAAT
CAGAATCACGGGGCAGGTCAGCAGCCATTCGCCATAGCGCATCCACACCACGCCGTTGCCGCTGCTCAGC
CACAGGGTCGCCGGGCTATCAAATTCATGAAACGCTTCAATAATGCTTTTCATCATTTCAATCAGCGCCA
CATACACTTC
