>Addgene plasmid #50956 | pLenti-ReaChR-citrine | addgene partial sequence | sequence record 79133 | hSyn1pro-F 5'-gcaagtgggttttaggacca-3'
CTGGACAAGCACCCAACCCCCATTCCCCAAATTGCGCATCCCCTATCAGAGAGGGGGAGGGGAAACAGGA
TGCGGCGAGGCGCGTGCGCACTGCCAGCTTCAGCACCGCGGACAGTGCCTTCGCCCCCGCCTGGCGGCGC
GCGCCACCGCCGCCTCAGCACTGAAGGCGCGCTGACGTCACTCGCCGGTCCCCCGCAAACTCCCCTTCCC
GGCCACCTTGGTCGCGTCCGCGCCGCCGCCGGCCCAGCCGGACCGCACCACGCGAGGCGCGAGATAGGGG
GGCACGGGCGCGACCATCTGCGCTGCGGCGCCGGCGACTCAGCGCTGCCTCAGTCTGCGGTGGGCAGCGG
AGGAGTCGTGTCGTGCCTGAGAGCGCAGTCGAGAAGGTACCGGATCCACCGGTGACCATGGTGAGCAGAA
GACCCTGGCTGCTGGCCCTGGCCCTGGCCGTGGCCCTGGCCGCCGGCAGCGCCGGCGCCAGCACCGGCAG
CGACGCCACCGTGCCCGTGGCCACCCAGGACGGCCCCGACTACGTGTTCCACAGAGCCCACGAGAGAATG
CTGTTCCAGACCAGCTACACCCTGGAGAACAACGGCAGCGTGATCTGCATCCCCAACAACGGCCAGTGCT
TCTGCCTGGCCTGGCTGAAGAGTAACGGCACCAACGCCGAGAAGCTGGCCGCCAACATCCTGCAGTGGGT
GGTGTTTGCGCTGAGCGTGGCGTGCCTGGGCTGGTATGCGTATCA
